>Addgene plasmid #78180 | pRSETb-rsGreen1 | depositor full sequence | sequence record 145794 | Full Sequence pRSETb-rsGreen1
GATCTCGATCCCGCGAAATTAATACGACTCACTATAGGGAGACCACAACGGTTTCCCTCTAGAAATAATT
TTGTTTAACTTTAAGAAGGAGATATACATATGCGGGGTTCTCATCATCATCATCATCATGGTATGGCTAG
CATGACTGGTGGACAGCAAATGGGTCGGGATCTGTACGACGATGACGATAAGGATCCGATGGTGAGCAAG
GGCGAGGAGCTGTTCACCGGGGTGGTGCCCATCCTGGTCGAGCTGGACGGCGACGTAAACGGCCACAAGT
TCAGCGTGCGCGGCGAGGGCGAGGGCGATGCCACCAACGGCAAGCTGACCATGAAGTTCATCTGCACCAC
CGGCAAGCTGCCCGTGCCCTGGCCCACCCTCGTGACCACCCTGACCTACGGCGTGCTGTGCTTCGCCCGC
TACCCCGACCACATGAAGCAGCACGACTTCTTCAAGTCCGCCATGCCCGAAGGCTACGTCCAGGAGCGCA
CCATCAGCTTCGAGGACGACGGCTATTACAAGACCCGCGCCGAGGTGAAGTTCGAGGGCGACACCCTGGT
GAACCGCATCGAGCTGAAGGGCATCGACTTCAAGGAGGACGGCAACATCCTGGGGCACAAGCTGGAGTAC
AACTTCAACAGCCACGACGCCTATATCACGGCCGACAAGCAGAAGAACGGCATCAGGTCTAACTTCAAGA
TCCGCCTCAACGTCGAGGACGGCAGCGTGCAGCTCGCCGACCACTACCAGCAGAACACCCCCATCGGCGA
CGGCCCCGTGCTGCTGCCCGACAACCACTACCTGAGCACCCAGAATAAGCTGAGCAAAGACCCCAACGAG
AAGCGCGATCACATGGTCCTGCTGGAGTTCGTGACCGCCTCCGGGATCACTCTCGGCATGGACGAGCTGT
ACAAGTAAGAATTCGAAGCTTGATCCGGCTGCTAACAAAGCCCGAAAGGAAGCTGAGTTGGCTGCTGCCA
CCGCTGAGCAATAACTAGCATAACCCCTTGGGGCCTCTAAACGGGTCTTGAGGGGTTTTTTGCTGAAAGG
AGGAACTATATCCGGATCTGGCGTAATAGCGAAGAGGCCCGCACCGATCGCCCTTCCCAACAGTTGCGCA
GCCTGAATGGCGAATGGG
[124 nt withheld, positions 1139-1262]
C
[91 nt withheld, positions 1264-1354]
A
[49 nt withheld, positions 1356-1404]
CCTTTGACGTTGGAGTCCACGTTCTTT
[37 nt withheld, positions 1432-1468]
ACCCTATCTCGGTCTATTCTTTTGATTTATAAGGGATTTTGCCGATTTCGGCCTATTGGTTAAAAAATGA
GCTGATTTAACAAAAATTTAACGCGAATTTTAACAAAATATTAACGCTTACAATTTAGGTGGCACTTTTC
GGGGAAATGTGCGCGGAACCCCTATTTGTTTATTTTTCTAAATACATTCAAATATGTATCCGCTCATGAG
ACAATAACCCTGATAAATGCTTCAATAATATTGAAAAAGGAAGAGTATGAGTATTCAACATTTCCGTGTC
GCCCTTATTCCCTTTTTTGCGGCATTTTGCCTTCCTGTTTTTGCTCACCCAGAAACGCTGGTGAAAGTAA
AAGATGCTGAAGATCAGTTGGGTGCACGAGTGGGTTACATCGAACTGGATCTCAACAGCGGTAAGATCCT
TGAGAGTTTTCGCCCCGAAGAACGTTTTCCAATGATGAGCACTTTTAAAGTTCTGCTATGTGGCGCGGTA
TTATCCCGTATTGACGCCGGGCAAGAGCAACTCGGTCGCCGCATACACTATTCTCAGAATGACTTGGTTG
AGTACTCACCAGTCACAGAAAAGCATCTTACGGATGGCATGACAGTAAGAGAATTATGCAGTGCTGCCAT
AACCATGAGTGATAACACTGCGGCCAACTTACTTCTGACAACGATCGGAGGACCGAAGGAGCTAACCGCT
TTTTTGCACAACATGGGGGATCATGTAACTCGCCTTGATCGTTGGGAACCGGAGCTGAATGAAGCCATAC
CAAACGACGAGCGTGACACCACGATGCCTGTAGCAATGGCAACAACGTTGCGCAAACTATTAACTGGCGA
ACTACTTACTCTAGCTTCCCGGCAACAATTAATAGACTGGATGGAGGCGGATAAAGTTGCAGGACCACTT
CTGCGCTCGGCCCTTCCGGCTGGCTGGTTTATTGCTGATAAATCTGGAGCCGGTGAGCGTGGGTCTCGCG
GTATCATTGCAGCACTGGGGCCAGATGGTAAGCCCTCCCGTATCGTAGTTATCTACACGACGGGGAGTCA
GGCAACTATGGATGAACGAAATAGACAGATCGCTGAGATAGGTGCCTCACTGATTAAGCATTGGTAACTG
TCAGACCAAGTTTACTCATATATACTTTAGATTGATTTAAAACTTCATTTTTAATTTAAAAGGATCTAGG
TGAAGATCCTTTTTGATAATCTCATGACCAAAATCCCTTAACGTGAGTTTTCGTTCCACTGAGCGTCAGA
CCCCGTAGAAAAGATCAAAGGATCTTCTTGAGATCCTTTTTTTCTGCGCGTAATCTGCTGCTTGCAAACA
AAAAAACCACCGCTACCAGCGGTGGTTTGTTTGCCGGATCAAGAGCTACCAACTCTTTTTCCGAAGGTAA
CTGGCTTCAGCAGAGCGCAGATACCAAATACTGTTCTTCTAGTGTAGCCGTAGTTAGGCCACCACTTCAA
GAACTCTGTAGCACCGCCTACATACCTCGCTCTGCTAATCCTGTTACCAGTGGCTGCTGCCAGTGGCGAT
AAGTCGTGTCTTACCGGGTTGGACTCAAGACGATAGTTACCGGATAAGGCGCAGCGGTCGGGCTGAACGG
GGGGTTCGTGCACACAGCCCAGCTTGGAGCGAACGACCTACACCGAACTGAGATACCTACAGCGTGAGCT
ATGAGAAAGCGCCACGCTTCCCGAAGGGAGAAAGGCGGACAGGTATCCGGTAAGCGGCAGGGTCGGAACA
GGAGAGCGCACGAGGGAGCTTCCAGGGGGAAACGCCTGGTATCTTTATAGTCCTGTCGGGTTTCGCCACC
TCTGACTTGAGCGTCGATTTTTGTGATGCTCGTCAGGGGGGCGGAGCCTATGGAAAAACGCCAGCAACGC
GGCCTTTTTACGGTTCCTGGCCTTTTGCTGGCCTTTTGCTCACATGTTCTTTCCTGCGTTATCCCCTGAT
TCTGTGGATAACCGTATTACCGCCTTTGAGTGAGCTGATACCGCTCGCCGCAGCCGAACGACCGAGCGCA
GCGAGTCAGTGAGCGAGGAAGCGGAAGAGCGCCCAATACGCAAACCGCCTCTCCCCGCGCGTTGGCCGAT
TCATTAATGCAG
Features (pLannotate 1.2.2; 14 found; start..end, strand, type, name):
     20..38      +  promoter       T7 promoter: promoter for bacteriophage T7 RNA polymerase
     70..92      +  RBS            RBS: efficient ribosome binding site from bacteriophage T7 gene 10 (Olins and Rangwala, 1989)
    112..132     +  CDS            capTEV™ (fragment): composite tag for in vivo biotinylation, TEV protease cleavage, and 6xHis tagging
    133..165     +  CDS            T7 tag (gene 10 leader): leader peptide from bacteriophage T7 gene 10 promotes efficient translation in E. coli
    169..192     +  CDS            Xpress™ tag: Xpress™ epitope tag, including an enterokinase recognition and cleavage site
    199..915     +  CDS            rsGreen1: rsGreen1 is a photoswitchable green fluorescent protein published in 2015, derived from Aequorea victoria. It has moderate acid sensitivity.
    938..987     +  CDS            SET1 (fragment): solubility-enhancement tag derived from T7 phage gene 10B
    995..1042    +  terminator     T7 terminator: transcription terminator for bacteriophage T7 RNA polymerase
   1068..1134    +  CDS            lacZα (fragment): LacZα fragment of β-galactosidase; lacZ fragment
   1139..1567    +  rep_origin     f1 ori (sequence partly withheld): f1 bacteriophage origin of replication; arrow indicates direction of (+) strand synthesis
   1620..1724    +  promoter       AmpR promoter: bla
   1725..2585    +  CDS            AmpR: β-lactamase; bla; confers resistance to ampicillin, carbenicillin, and related antibiotics
   2756..3344    +  rep_origin     ori: high-copy-number ColE1/pMB1/pBR322/pUC origin of replication
   3527..3580    +  CDS            lacI (fragment): lac repressor; lacI; The lac repressor binds to the lac operator to inhibit transcription in E. coli. This inhibition can be relieved by adding lactose or isopropyl-β-D-thiogalactopyranoside (IPTG).
