[The description below was written by a language model from this plasmid's Addgene catalogue record and pLannotate feature annotations shown in this document.]
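Description:
pRSETb-rsGreen1 is a 3,580 bp bacterial expression plasmid built on the pRSETb backbone and designed to produce the fluorescent protein rsGreen1 in E. coli. It is maintained at high copy number through a ColE1/pUC-type origin and selected with ampicillin via the β-lactamase (AmpR) gene under its own promoter. An f1 phage origin is also present, which in principle allows rescue of single-stranded DNA.

The roughly 720 bp rsGreen1 coding sequence was inserted between the BamHI and EcoRI sites, both of which remain intact. Transcription is driven by the bacteriophage T7 promoter and ends at the T7 terminator, so expression requires a host that supplies T7 RNA polymerase. A strong ribosome binding site from T7 gene 10 supports translation. The protein is made as an N-terminal fusion carrying backbone-encoded elements: a 6xHis tag (picked up by the automated annotation as a fragment of a composite tag) for metal-affinity purification, the T7 gene 10 leader peptide, and the Xpress epitope, which includes an enterokinase cleavage site that can be used to remove the tags. rsGreen1 is a photoswitchable green fluorescent protein derived from Aequorea victoria GFP, from a study developing EGFP-based, expression-enhanced proteins for super-resolution microscopy.

The short lacZα, lacI and solubility-tag fragments in the feature table appear to be backbone remnants or partial annotation matches rather than functional units. The record gives the purpose as expressing rsGreen1 in E. coli, and the His tag makes the construct suitable for purifying the recombinant protein.
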