Addgene plasmid #78180: pRSETb-rsGreen1
Purpose: Expresses rsGreen1 in E. coli strains.
Depositing lab: Peter Dedecker. Depositing organization: Katholieke Universiteit Leuven. Publication: Expression-Enhanced Fluorescent Proteins Based on Enhanced Green Fluorescent Protein for Super-resolution Microscopy. Duwe S, De Zitter E, Gielen V, Moeyaert B, Vandenberg W, Grotjohann T, Clays K, Jakobs S, Van Meervelt L, Dedecker P. ACS Nano. 2015 Oct 27;9(10):9528-41. doi: 10.1021/acsnano.5b04129. Epub 2015 Sep 9. PubMed 26308583.
Backbone
  Vector backbone: pRSETb
  Backbone size w/o insert (bp): 2860
  Total vector size (bp): 3580
  Vector type: Bacterial Expression
Growth in bacteria
  Bacterial resistance: Ampicillin, 100 μg/mL
  Growth temperature: 37°C
  Growth strain: DH5alpha
  Copy number: High Copy
Gene/Insert
  Gene/Insert name: rsGreen1
  Insert size (bp): 720
  Promoter: T7
  Tag / fusion protein: 6xHis-tag; Xpress tag (N terminal on backbone)
  Cloning method: Restriction Enzyme; 5′ cloning site BamHI (not destroyed); 3′ cloning site EcoRI (not destroyed)
  Sequencing primers: 5′ TAATACGACTCACTATAGGG; 3′ TAGTTATTGCTCAGCGGTGG
Terms and licenses: Academic/Nonprofit Terms; Industry Terms: Not Available to Industry
How to cite: pRSETb-rsGreen1 was a gift from Peter Dedecker (Addgene plasmid # 78180 ; http://n2t.net/addgene:78180 ; RRID:Addgene_78180)
