>Addgene plasmid #78180 | pRSETb-rsGreen1 | addgene partial sequence | sequence record 148216 | T7 5'-TAATACGACTCACTATAGGG-3'
TATTTTGTTTACTTTAGAAGGAGATATACATATGCGGGGTTCTCATCATCATCATCATCATGGTATGGCT
AGCATGACTGGTGGACAGCAAATGGGTCGGGATCTGTACGACGATGACGATAAGGATCCGATGGTGAGCA
AGGGCGAGGAGCTGTTCACCGGGGTGGTGCCCATCCTGGTCGAGCTGGACGGCGACGTAAACGGCCACAA
GTTCAGCGTGCGCGGCGAGGGCGAGGGCGATGCCACCAACGGCAAGCTGACCATGAAGTTCATCTGCACC
ACCGGCAAGCTGCCCGTGCCCTGGCCCACCCTCGTGACCACCCTGACCTACGGCGTGCTGTGCTTCGCCC
GCTACCCCGACCACATGAAGCAGCACGACTTCTTCAAGTCCGCCATGCCCGAAGGCTACGTCCAGGAGCG
CACCATCAGCTTCGAGGACGACGGCTATTACAAGACCCGCGCCGAGGTGAAGTTCGAGGGCGACACCCTG
GTGAACCGCATCGAGCTGAAGGGCATCGACTTCAAGGAGGACGGCAACATCCTGGGGCACAAGCTGGAGT
ACAACTTCAACAGCCACGACGCCTATATCACGGCCGACAAGCAGAAGAACGGCATCAGGTCTAACTTCAA
GATCCGCCTCAACGTCGAGGACGGCAGCGTGCAGCTCGCCGACCACTACCAGCAGAACACCCCCATCGGC
GACGGCCCCGTGCTGCTGCCCGACAACCACTACCTGAGCACCCAGAATAAGCTGAGCAAAGACCCCAACG
AGAAGCGCGATCACATGGTCCTGCTGGAGTTCGTGAC
