>Addgene plasmid #78180 | pRSETb-rsGreen1 | addgene partial sequence | sequence record 148217 | T7term 5'-GCTAGTTATTGCTCAGCGG-3'
CGGGCTTTGTAGCAGCCGGATCAAGCTTCGAATTCTTACTTGTACAGCTCGTCCATGCCGAGAGTGATCC
CGGAGGCGGTCACGAACTCCAGCAGGACCATGTGATCGCGCTTCTCGTTGGGGTCTTTGCTCAGCTTATT
CTGGGTGCTCAGGTAGTGGTTGTCGGGCAGCAGCACGGGGCCGTCGCCGATGGGGGTGTTCTGCTGGTAG
TGGTCGGCGAGCTGCACGCTGCCGTCCTCGACGTTGAGGCGGATCTTGAAGTTAGACCTGATGCCGTTCT
TCTGCTTGTCGGCCGTGATATAGGCGTCGTGGCTGTTGAAGTTGTACTCCAGCTTGTGCCCCAGGATGTT
GCCGTCCTCCTTGAAGTCGATGCCCTTCAGCTCGATGCGGTTCACCAGGGTGTCGCCCTCGAACTTCACC
TCGGCGCGGGTCTTGTAATAGCCGTCGTCCTCGAAGCTGATGGTGCGCTCCTGGACGTAGCCTTCGGGCA
TGGCGGACTTGAAGAAGTCGTGCTGCTTCATGTGGTCGGGGTAGCGGGCGAAGCACAGCACGCCGTAGGT
CAGGGTGGTCACGAGGGTGGGCCAGGGCACGGGCAGCTTGCCGGTGGTGCAGATGAACTTCATGGTCAGC
TTGCCGTTGGTGGCATCGCCCTCGCCCTCGCCGCGCACGCTGAACTTGTGGCCGTTTACGTCGCCGTCCA
GCTCGACCAGGATGGGCACCACCCCGGTGAACAGCTCCTCGCCCTTGCTCACCATCGGATCCTTATCGTC
ATCGTCGTACAGATCCCGACCCATTTGCTGTCCACCAGTCATGCTAGCCATACCATGATGATGATGATGA
TGAGAACCCCGCATATGTATATCTCCTTCTTAAAGT
